Addgene plasmid #197351: tFucci(CA)5pPBbsr2
Purpose: Encoding tFucci(CA)5.
Depositing lab: Michiyuki Matsuda. Depositing organization: Kyoto University, Graduate School of Biostudies. Publication: Knockout of all ErbB-family genes delineates their roles in proliferation, survival, and migration. Matsuda K, Hirayama D, Hino N, Kuno S, Sakaue-Sawano A, Miyawaki A, Matsuda M, Terai K. J Cell Sci. 2023 Jul 31:jcs.261199. doi: 10.1242/jcs.261199. PubMed 37519219.
Backbone
  Vector backbone: pPBbsr2
  Backbone size w/o insert (bp): 6800
  Total vector size (bp): 8900
  Vector type: Mammalian Expression
  Selectable markers: Blasticidin
Growth in bacteria
  Bacterial resistance: Ampicillin, 100 μg/mL
  Growth temperature: 37°C
  Growth strain: DH5alpha
  Copy number: Unknown
Gene/Insert
  Gene/Insert name: tFucci(CA)5
  Species: H. sapiens (human), Synthetic
  Insert size (bp): 2200
  GenBank ID: LC334438
  Tag / fusion protein: AzaleaB5-hCdt1(1/100)Cy(-)_P2A_h2-3-hGem(1/110)
Resource information
  A portion of this plasmid was derived from a plasmid made by: Dr. Atsushi Miyawaki (RIKEN Center for Brain Science), Addgene plasmid # 153521: tFucci(CA)5
Terms and licenses: Academic/Nonprofit Terms; Industry Terms: Not Available to Industry
How to cite: tFucci(CA)5pPBbsr2 was a gift from Michiyuki Matsuda (Addgene plasmid # 197351 ; http://n2t.net/addgene:197351 ; RRID:Addgene_197351)
