[The description below was written by a language model from this plasmid's Addgene catalogue record and pLannotate feature annotations shown in this document.]
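Description:
tFucci(CA)5pPBbsr2 is a mammalian expression plasmid of about 8.9 kb that carries the tandem cell-cycle reporter tFucci(CA)5 in the pPBbsr2 backbone. It is propagated in E. coli through a high-copy ColE1/pUC-type origin with ampicillin selection (AmpR under its own bla promoter). It also retains an f1 origin, T7 and T3 promoters, and lacZα/lac promoter remnants from a cloning-vector ancestor. The backbone name suggests a piggyBac transposon design, but no transposon terminal repeats are annotated in the feature table, so this cannot be confirmed from the record.

The expression cassette is driven by a CAG-type arrangement: CMV enhancer, chicken β-actin promoter and a chimeric β-actin/β-globin intron. Downstream lies a single open reading frame of roughly 2.2 kb, described as AzaleaB5-hCdt1(1/100)Cy(-), a P2A self-cleaving peptide, and h2-3-hGem(1/110). The automated annotation labels the two fluorescent proteins by homology, as a red coral protein (pporRFP) and a green Clavularia-like protein, and these correspond to AzaleaB5 and h2-3. Each is fused to a fragment of human CDT1 or geminin. These fragments confer cell-cycle-dependent degradation, and P2A gives co-translational production of both probes from one transcript, so the balance of red and green signal reports cell-cycle phase in living cells. An EMCV IRES then drives translation of bsr (blasticidin S deaminase) from the same mRNA, which ends at a bGH polyadenylation signal. This couples blasticidin resistance directly to reporter expression.

The insert was derived from an earlier tFucci(CA)5 plasmid. The construct is suited to generating blasticidin-selected mammalian cell lines for live imaging of cell-cycle progression, and the associated publication concerns ErbB-family receptor roles in proliferation, survival and migration.
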