Features (pLannotate 1.2.2; 26 found; start..end, strand, type, name):
     30..458     -  rep_origin     f1 ori (sequence partly withheld): f1 bacteriophage origin of replication; arrow indicates direction of (+) strand synthesis
    463..618     -  CDS            lacZα (fragment): LacZα fragment of β-galactosidase; lacZ fragment
    626..644     +  promoter       T7 promoter: promoter for bacteriophage T7 RNA polymerase
   1011..1390    +  enhancer       CMV enhancer: human cytomegalovirus immediate early enhancer
   1392..1667    +  promoter       chicken β-actin promoter: No description available
   1668..2684    +  intron         chimeric intron: chimera between introns from chicken β-actin and rabbit β-globin
   2772..3443    +  CDS            pporRFP: pporRFP is a basic (constitutively fluorescent) red fluorescent protein published in 2008, derived from Porites porites.
   3477..3779    +  CDS            CDT1 (fragment): CDT1_HUMAN - Experimental evidence at protein level: Swiss-Prot protein existence level 1. Required for both DNA replication and mitosis (PubMed:11125146, PubMed:22581055, PubMed:21856198, PubMed:14993212, PubMed:26842564). DNA replication licensing factor, required for pre- replication complex assembly. Cooperates with CDC6 and the origin recognition complex (ORC) during G1 phase of the cell cycle to promote the loading of the mini-chromosome maintenance (MCM) complex onto DNA to generate pre-replication complexes (pre-RC)(PubMed:14672932). Required also for mitosis by promoting stable kineto
   3822..4553    +  CDS            GFPL_CLASP (fragment): Experimental evidence at protein level: Swiss-Prot protein existence level 1. Pigment protein that is green in color. From Clavularia sp. (Brown star polyp).
   4602..4931    +  CDS            GMNN (fragment): GEMI_HUMAN - Experimental evidence at protein level: Swiss-Prot protein existence level 1. Inhibits DNA replication by preventing the incorporation of MCM complex into pre-replication complex (pre-RC) (PubMed:9635433, PubMed:14993212, PubMed:20129055, PubMed:24064211). It is degraded during the mitotic phase of the cell cycle (PubMed:9635433, PubMed:14993212, PubMed:24064211). Its destruction at the metaphase- anaphase transition permits replication in the succeeding cell cycle (PubMed:9635433, PubMed:14993212, PubMed:24064211). Inhibits histone acetyltransferase activity of KAT7/HBO1 in a CDT
   4992..5553    +  misc_feature   IRES: internal ribosome entry site (IRES) of the encephalomyocarditis virus (EMCV)
   5562..5981    +  CDS            bsr: BSR_BACCE - Experimental evidence at protein level: Swiss-Prot protein existence level 1. Catalyzes the deamination of the cytosine moiety of the antibiotics blasticidin S, cytomycin and acetylblasticidin S. From Bacillus cereus.
   6030..6254    +  polyA_signal   bGH poly(A) signal: bovine growth hormone polyadenylation signal
   6258..6274    +  promoter       SV40 promoter (fragment): SV40 enhancer and early promoter
   6325..6341    -  protein_bind   lac operator: The lac repressor binds to the lac operator to inhibit transcription in E. coli. This inhibition can be relieved by adding lactose or isopropyl-β-D-thiogalactopyranoside (IPTG). lac repressor encoded by lacI
   6349..6379    -  promoter       lac promoter: promoter for the E. coli lac operon
   6394..6415    -  protein_bind   CAP binding site: CAP binding activates transcription in the presence of cAMP. E. coli catabolite activator protein
   6428..6467    -  CDS            lacI (fragment): lac repressor; lacI; The lac repressor binds to the lac operator to inhibit transcription in E. coli. This inhibition can be relieved by adding lactose or isopropyl-β-D-thiogalactopyranoside (IPTG).
   6752..6770    -  promoter       T3 promoter: promoter for bacteriophage T3 RNA polymerase
   6815..6831    -  protein_bind   lac operator: The lac repressor binds to the lac operator to inhibit transcription in E. coli. This inhibition can be relieved by adding lactose or isopropyl-β-D-thiogalactopyranoside (IPTG). lac repressor encoded by lacI
   6839..6869    -  promoter       lac promoter: promoter for the E. coli lac operon
   6884..6905    -  protein_bind   CAP binding site: CAP binding activates transcription in the presence of cAMP. E. coli catabolite activator protein
   6918..7010    -  CDS            lacI (fragment): lac repressor; lacI; The lac repressor binds to the lac operator to inhibit transcription in E. coli. This inhibition can be relieved by adding lactose or isopropyl-β-D-thiogalactopyranoside (IPTG).
   7193..7781    -  rep_origin     ori: high-copy-number ColE1/pMB1/pBR322/pUC origin of replication
   7952..8812    -  CDS            AmpR: β-lactamase; bla; confers resistance to ampicillin, carbenicillin, and related antibiotics
   8813..8917    -  promoter       AmpR promoter: bla
>Addgene plasmid #197351 | tFucci(CA)5pPBbsr2 | addgene full sequence | sequence record 389274 | Addgene NGS Result
CTAAATTGTAAGCGTTAATATTTTGTTAAAATTCGCGTTAAATTTTTGTTAAATCAGCTCATTTTTTAAC
CAATAGGCCGAAATCGGCAAAATCCCTTATAAATCAAAAGAATAGACCGAGATAGGGT
[37 nt withheld, positions 129-165]
AAAGAACGTGGACTCCAACGTCAAAGG
[49 nt withheld, positions 193-241]
T
[91 nt withheld, positions 243-333]
G
[124 nt withheld, positions 335-458]
CCCATTCGCCATTCAGGCTGCGCAACTGTTGGGAAGGGCGATCGGTGCGGGCCTCTTCGCTATTACGCCA
GCTGGCGAAAGGGGGATGTGCTGCAAGGCGATTAAGTTGGGTAACGCCAGGGTTTTCCCAGTCACGACGT
TGTAAAACGACGGCCAGTGAGCGCGCGTAATACGACTCACTATAGGGCGAATTGGGGCGCGCCATTCTAG
ATTAACCCTAGAAAGATAGTCTGCGTAAAATTGACGCATGCATTCTTGAAATATTGCTCTCTCTTTCTAA
ATAGCGCGAATCCGTCGCTGTGCATTTAGGACATCTCAGTCGCCGCTTGGAGCTCCCGTGAGGCGTGCTT
GTCAATGCGGTAAGTGTCACTGATTTTGAACTATAACGACCGCGTGAGTCAAAATGACGCATGATTATCT
TTTACGTGACTTTTAAGATTTAACTCATACGATAATTATATTGTTATTTCATGTTCTACTTACGTGATAA
CTTATTATATATATATTTTCTTGTTATAGATATCAACTAGAATGCTAGCATGGGCCCATCTCGACATTGA
TTATTGACTAGTTATTAATAGTAATCAATTACGGGGTCATTAGTTCATAGCCCATATATGGAGTTCCGCG
TTACATAACTTACGGTAAATGGCCCGCCTGGCTGACCGCCCAACGACCCCCGCCCATTGACGTCAATAAT
GACGTATGTTCCCATAGTAACGCCAATAGGGACTTTCCATTGACGTCAATGGGTGGAGTATTTACGGTAA
ACTGCCCACTTGGCAGTACATCAAGTGTATCATATGCCAAGTACGCCCCCTATTGACGTCAATGACGGTA
AATGGCCCGCCTGGCATTATGCCCAGTACATGACCTTATGGGACTTTCCTACTTGGCAGTACATCTACGT
ATTAGTCATCGCTATTACCATGGTCGAGGTGAGCCCCACGTTCTGCTTCACTCTCCCCATCTCCCCCCCC
TCCCCACCCCCAATTTTGTATTTATTTATTTTTTAATTATTTTGTGCAGCGATGGGGGCGGGGGGGGGGG
GGGSGCGCGCCAGGCGGGGCGGGGCGGGGCGAGGGGCGGGGCGGGGCGAGGCGGAGAGGTGCGGCGGCAG
CCAATCAGAGCGGCGCGCTCCGAAAGTTTCCTTTTATGGCGAGGCGGCGGCGGCGGCGGCCCTATAAAAA
GCGAAGCGCGCGGCGGGCGGGAGTCGCTGCGCGCTGCCTTCGCCCCGTGCCCCGCTCCGCCGCCGCCTCG
CGCCGCCCGCCCCGGCTCTGACTGACCGCGTTACTCCCACAGGTGAGCGGGCGGGACGGCCCTTCTCCTC
CGGGCTGTAATTAGCGCTTGGTTTAATGACGGCTTGTTTCTTTTCTGTGGCTGCGTGAAAGCCTTGAGGG
GCTCCGGGAGGGCCCTTTGTGCGGGGGGAGCGGCTCGGGGGGTGCGTGCGTGTGTGTGTGCGTGGGGAGC
GCCGCGTGCGGCTCCGCGCTGCCCGGCGGCTGTGAGCGCTGCGGGCGCGGCGCGGGGCTTTGTGCGCTCC
GCAGTGTGCGCGAGGGGAGCGCGGCCGGGGGCGGTGCCCCGCGGTGCGGGGGGGGCTGCGAGGGGAACAA
AGGCTGCGTGCGGGGTGTGTGCGTGGGGGGGTGAGCAGGGGGTGTGGGCGCGTCGGTCGGGCTGCAACCC
CCCCTGCACCCCCCTCCCCGAGTTGCTGAGCACGGCCCGGCTTCGGGTGCGGGGCTCCGTACGGGGCGTG
GCGCGGGGCTCGCCGTGCCGGGCGGGGGGTGGCGGCAGGTGGGGGTGCCGGGCGGGGCGGGGCCGCCTCG
GGCCGGGGAGGGCTCGGGGGAGGGGCGCGGCGGCCCCCGGAGCGCCGGCGGCTGTCGAGGCGCGGCGAGC
CGCAGCCATTGCCTTTTATGGTAATCGTGCGAGAGGGCGCAGGGACTTCCTTTGTCCCAAATCTGTGCGG
AGCCGAAATCTGGGAGGCGCCGCCGCACCCCCTCTAGCGGGCGCGGGGCGAAGCGGTGCGGCGCCGGCAG
GAAGGAAATGGGCGGGGAGGGCCTTCGTGCGTCGCCGCGCCGCCGTCCCCTTCTCCCTCTCCAGCCTCGG
GGCTGTCCGCGGGGGGACGGCTGCCTTCGGGGGGGACGGGGCAGGGCGGGGTTCGGCTTCTGGCGTGTGA
CCGGCGGCTCTAGAGCCTCTGCTAACCATGTTCATGCCTTCTTCTTTTTCCTACAGCTCCTGGGCAACGT
GCTGGTTATTGTGCTGTCTCATCATTTTGGCAAAGAATTGGTCGACGGATCCGCCACCATGGAGAACGTC
AGGAGAAAGACAGGCATTCAGACGGAAATGAAAACGAAGCTCCACATGGATGGTATGGTGAATGGACACA
GCTTTGAGATCAAAGGGGAGGGGAAGGGAAGCCCGTACGAGGGGGTGCAGACAATGAAGCTGAAGGTTAC
TAAGGGCGCCCCACTTCCCTTCTCTATAGACATTCTTTTGCCTCAGTGCATGTATGGCAGCAAACCTTTC
ATTAAATATCCTGAGAACATCCCCGATTATTTGAAACTCTCATTTCCAGAGGGTATCACTTGGGAGAGGA
CAATGACATTCGAGGACGGCGCAGTATGCGATGTATCTAATGATTCCAGACTGGTCGGCAATTGCTTTAT
CTACACTGTGAAGTTTCAGGGAGTCAATTTTCCACTTGATGGCCCCGTTATGCAAAAGAAGACCCGAGGC
TGGGAACCCTCCACTGAAGTGCTGTACGAATGTGATGGGTGGATGCGCGGGTTGGTGGACATAGCTCTGA
AACTGGAAAACGGTGGACATTATATGTGTAATTTTAAGACCACCTACAAATCCAAGAAAGGTCTTGAGGT
GCCACCTTACCATTTCGTGGATCATAAACTCGACCTGCTCAGTCATAACACCGACGGAGCCACCTTTGAG
GAGTTCGAACAAGGTGAAATCGCTCACGCGCACTTGAGTAAACTGGCCGGATATCCATCACACTGGCGGC
CGCTCGAGATGGAGCAGCGCCGCGTCACCGACTTCTTCGCGCGCCGCCGCCCCGGGCCCCCCCGCATCGC
GCCGCCCAAGCTGGCCTGCCGCACCCCCAGCCCCGCCAGGCCCGCACTCCGCGCCCCGGCCTCCGCTACC
AGTGGCAGCCGCAAGCGCGCCCGCCCGCCCGCCGCCCCCGGACGCGACCAGGCCAGGCCACCGGCCCGCG
CGGCCGCGCGGCTGTCGGTGGACGAGGTTTCCAGCCCCAGTACCCCCGAGGCCCCAGACATCCCAGCCTG
CCCTTCTCCGGGCCAGAAGATAAAGAAAACCGGTCGCGCCAAGCGCGGCAGCGGCGCCACCAACTTCAGC
CTGCTGAAGCAGGCCGGCGACGTGGAGGAGAACCCCGGCCCCCGCGAATTCATGAGTAAACTCCAGAAAG
GTGTGGAGAAAGAGATGAAGATTAAGCTCACTATGAACTGCACCGTGAACGAACGGAACTTTGTGATCAC
AGGGCAGGGGGCTGGGGAACCTTATGATGGAACTCAGACACTTTACCTGACAGTGGAGGGCGGAAAGACA
CTGAACTTCAGCTTCGATGTACTGACCCCAGCCTTTCAGTACGGCAATAGGGCGTTTACCAAGTACCCCG
GTAACATACCAGACTTCTTCAAACAGACCTTCAGTGGCGGGGGATACACATGGAAAAGAACAATGACCTA
TGAAGACGGCGGCGTCTCAACCGTTGAGTCCGATATCAGCGTTCAAGGGGACTGCTTCCATTATAAAATA
CAATTCAACGGAAAGTTCCCCCCCCACGGCCCAGTCATGCAAAAGGAAACAGTCAAATGGGAACCTTCCA
CCGAGGTGATGTACAAGGACGATAAAAACGATGGAGTGCTGAAGGGCGACGTGAATATGGCCCTGCTGTT
GAAGGATGGTGGTCACCTCAGAGTCGATTTCAACACTTCTTATATTCCCAAAAATAAGGTGGAGAAGATG
CCAGATTACCACTTCGTGGACCACCGGATCGAGATCCTGGAGAAGCCCGAAGGACGCCCTGTCAAGCTCT
ACGCAGGGGCTGTGGCCAGGTACAGCCTGCTGCCTGAAAAGAACCTGAATAAGGGATATCCATCACACTG
GCGGCCGCTCGAGATGAATCCCAGTATGAAGCAGAAACAAGAAGAAATCAAAGAGAATATAAAGAATAGT
TCTGTCCCAAGAAGAACTCTGAAGATGATTCAGCCTTCTGCATCTGGATCTCTTGTTGGAAGAGAAAATG
AGCTGTCCGCAGGCTTGTCCAAAAGGAAACATCGGAATGACCACTTAACATCTACAACTTCCAGCCCTGG
GGTTATTGTCCCAGAATCTAGTGAAAATAAAAATCTTGGAGGAGTCACCCAGGAGTCATTTGATCTTATG
ATTAAAGAAAATCCATCCTCTCAGTATTGGAAGGAAGTGGCAGAAAAACGGAGAAAGGCGCTGTAATCTA
GAGTTAACTAACTTAAGCTAGCAACGGTTTCCCTCTAGCGGGATCAATTCCGCCCCCCCCCCCTAACGTT
ACTGGCCGAAGCCGCTTGGAATAAGGCCGGTGTGCGTTTGTCTATATGTTATTTTCCACCATATTGCCGT
CTTTTGGCAATGTGAGGGCCCGGAAACCTGGCCCTGTCTTCTTGACGAGCATTCCTAGGGGTCTTTCCCC
TCTCGCCAAAGGAATGCAAGGTCTGTTGAATGTCGTGAAGGAAGCAGTTCCTCTGGAAGCTTCTTGAAGA
CAAACAACGTCTGTAGCGACCCTTTGCAGGCAGCGGAACCCCCCACCTGGCGACAGGTGCCTCTGCGGCC
AAAAGCCACGTGTATAAGATACACCTGCAAAGGCGGCACAACCCCAGTGCCACGTTGTGAGTTGGATAGT
TGTGGAAAGAGTCAAATGGCTCTCCTCAAGCGTATTCAACAAGGGGCTGAAGGATGCCCAGAAGGTACCC
CATTGTATGGGATCTGATCTGGGGCCTCGGTGCACATGCTTTACATGTGTTTAGTCGAGGTTAAAAAAAC
GTCTAGGCCCCCCGAACCACGGGGACGTGGTTTTCCTTTGAAAAACACGATAATACCATGGTCATGAAAA
CATTTAACATTTCTCAACAAGATCTAGAATTAGTAGAAGTAGCGACAGAGAAGATTACAATGCTTTATGA
GGATAATAAACATCATGTGGGAGCGGCAATTCGTACGAAAACAGGAGAAATCATTTCGGCAGTACATATT
GAAGCGTATATAGGACGAGTAACTGTTTGTGCAGAAGCCATTGCGATTGGTAGTGCAGTTTCGAATGGAC
AAAAGGATTTTGACACGATTGTAGCTGTTAGACACCCTTATTCTGACGAAGTAGATAGAAGTATTCGAGT
GGTAAGTCCTTGTGGTATGTGTAGGGAGTTGATTTCAGACTATGCACCAGATTGTTTTGTGTTAATAGAA
ATGAATGGCAAGTTAGTCAAAACTACGATTGAAGAACTCATTCCACTCAAATATACCCGAAATTAAAAGT
CGAGATGCATCGATGATCTAGAGCTCGCTGATCAGCCTCGACTGTGCCTTCTAGTTGCCAGCCATCTGTT
GTTTGCCCCTCCCCCGTGCCTTCCTTGACCCTGGAAGGTGCCACTCCCACTGTCCTTTCCTAATAAAATG
AGGAAATTGCATCGCATTGTCTGAGTAGGTGTCATTCTATTCTGGGGGGTGGGGTGGGGCAGGACAGCAA
GGGGGAGGATTGGGAAGACAATAGCAGGCATGCTGGGGATGCGGTGGGCTCTATGGCTTCTGAGGCGGAA
AGAACCTGCAGCCCAAGCTTGGCGTAATCATGGTCATAGCTGTTTCCTGTGTGAAATTGTTATCCGCTCA
CAATTCCACACAACATACGAGCCGGAAGCATAAAGTGTAAAGCCTGGGGTGCCTAATGAGTGAGCTAACT
CACATTAATTGCGTTGCGCTCACTGCCCGCTTTCCAGTCGGGAAACCTGTCGTGCCAGCGGATCTTAAAA
GTTTTGTTACTTTATAGAAGAAATTTTGAGTTTTTGTTTTTTTTTAATAAATAAATAAACATAAATAAAT
TGTTTGTTGAATTTATTATTAGTATGTAAGTGTAAATATAATAAAACTTAATATCTATTCAAATTAATAA
ATAAACCTCGATATACAGACCGATAAAACACATGCGTCAATTTTACGCATGATTATCTTTAACGTACGTC
ACAATATGATTATCTTTCTAGGGTTAATCTAGTATACGCGTTTAATTAATCCAGCTTTTGTTCCCTTTAG
TGAGGGTTAATTGCGCGCTTGGCGTAATCATGGTCATAGCTGTTTCCTGTGTGAAATTGTTATCCGCTCA
CAATTCCACACAACATACGAGCCGGAAGCATAAAGTGTAAAGCCTGGGGTGCCTAATGAGTGAGCTAACT
CACATTAATTGCGTTGCGCTCACTGCCCGCTTTCCAGTCGGGAAACCTGTCGTGCCAGCTGCATTAATGA
ATCGGCCAACGCGCGGGGAGAGGCGGTTTGCGTATTGGGCGCTCTTCCGCTTCCTCGCTCACTGACTCGC
TGCGCTCGGTCGTTCGGCTGCGGCGAGCGGTATCAGCTCACTCAAAGGCGGTAATACGGTTATCCACAGA
ATCAGGGGATAACGCAGGAAAGAACATGTGAGCAAAAGGCCAGCAAAAGGCCAGGAACCGTAAAAAGGCC
GCGTTGCTGGCGTTTTTCCATAGGCTCCGCCCCCCTGACGAGCATCACAAAAATCGACGCTCAAGTCAGA
GGTGGCGAAACCCGACAGGACTATAAAGATACCAGGCGTTTCCCCCTGGAAGCTCCCTCGTGCGCTCTCC
TGTTCCGACCCTGCCGCTTACCGGATACCTGTCCGCCTTTCTCCCTTCGGGAAGCGTGGCGCTTTCTCAT
AGCTCACGCTGTAGGTATCTCAGTTCGGTGTAGGTCGTTCGCTCCAAGCTGGGCTGTGTGCACGAACCCC
CCGTTCAGCCCGACCGCTGCGCCTTATCCGGTAACTATCGTCTTGAGTCCAACCCGGTAAGACACGACTT
ATCGCCACTGGCAGCAGCCACTGGTAACAGGATTAGCAGAGCGAGGTATGTAGGCGGTGCTACAGAGTTC
TTGAAGTGGTGGCCTAACTACGGCTACACTAGAAGAACAGTATTTGGTATCTGCGCTCTGCTGAAGCCAG
TTACCTTCGGAAAAAGAGTTGGTAGCTCTTGATCCGGCAAACAAACCACCGCTGGTAGCGGTGGTTTTTT
TGTTTGCAAGCAGCAGATTACGCGCAGAAAAAAAGGATCTCAAGAAGATCCTTTGATCTTTTCTACGGGG
TCTGACGCTCAGTGGAACGAAAACTCACGTTAAGGGATTTTGGTCATGAGATTATCAAAAAGGATCTTCA
CCTAGATCCTTTTAAATTAAAAATGAAGTTTTAAATCAATCTAAAGTATATATGAGTAAACTTGGTCTGA
CAGTTACCAATGCTTAATCAGTGAGGCACCTATCTCAGCGATCTGTCTATTTCGTTCATCCATAGTTGCC
TGACTCCCCGTCGTGTAGATAACTACGATACGGGAGGGCTTACCATCTGGCCCCAGTGCTGCAATGATAC
CGCGAGACCCACGCTCACCGGCTCCAGATTTATCAGCAATAAACCAGCCAGCCGGAAGGGCCGAGCGCAG
AAGTGGTCCTGCAACTTTATCCGCCTCCATCCAGTCTATTAATTGTTGCCGGGAAGCTAGAGTAAGTAGT
TCGCCAGTTAATAGTTTGCGCAACGTTGTTGCCATTGCTACAGGCATCGTGGTGTCACGCTCGTCGTTTG
GTATGGCTTCATTCAGCTCCGGTTCCCAACGATCAAGGCGAGTTACATGATCCCCCATGTTGTGCAAAAA
AGCGGTTAGCTCCTTCGGTCCTCCGATCGTTGTCAGAAGTAAGTTGGCCGCAGTGTTATCACTCATGGTT
ATGGCAGCACTGCATAATTCTCTTACTGTCATGCCATCCGTAAGATGCTTTTCTGTGACTGGTGAGTACT
CAACCAAGTCATTCTGAGAATAGTGTATGCGGCGACCGAGTTGCTCTTGCCCGGCGTCAATACGGGATAA
TACCGCGCCACATAGCAGAACTTTAAAAGTGCTCATCATTGGAAAACGTTCTTCGGGGCGAAAACTCTCA
AGGATCTTACCGCTGTTGAGATCCAGTTCGATGTAACCCACTCGTGCACCCAACTGATCTTCAGCATCTT
TTACTTTCACCAGCGTTTCTGGGTGAGCAAAAACAGGAAGGCAAAATGCCGCAAAAAAGGGAATAAGGGC
GACACGGAAATGTTGAATACTCATACTCTTCCTTTTTCAATATTATTGAAGCATTTATCAGGGTTATTGT
CTCATGAGCGGATACATATTTGAATGTATTTAGAAAAATAAACAAATAGGGGTTCCGCGCACATTTCCCC
GAAAAGTGCCAC
